Addgene plasmid #233671: CT614
Purpose: Red light-inducible Cre-C; Cre-271C-FHY1
Depositing lab: Wilson Wong. Depositing organization: Boston University Main Campus. Publication: Multiplexing light-inducible recombinases to control cell fate, Boolean logic, and cell patterning in mammalian cells. Tous C, Kinstlinger IS, Rice MEL, Deng J, Wong WW. Sci Adv. 2025 May 9;11(19):eadt1971. doi: 10.1126/sciadv.adt1971. Epub 2025 May 9. PubMed 40344052.
Backbone
  Vector backbone: Unknown
  Vector type: Mammalian Expression
Growth in bacteria
  Bacterial resistance: Ampicillin, 100 μg/mL
  Growth temperature: 37°C
  Growth strain: DH5alpha
  Copy number: High Copy
Gene/Insert
  Gene/Insert name: Cre-271C-FHY1
  Species: H. sapiens (human)
  Mutation: None
  Cloning method: Gibson Cloning
Terms and licenses: Academic/Nonprofit Terms; Industry Terms: Not Available to Industry
How to cite: CT614 was a gift from Wilson Wong (Addgene plasmid # 233671 ; http://n2t.net/addgene:233671 ; RRID:Addgene_233671)
