[The description below was written by a language model from this plasmid's Addgene catalogue record and pLannotate feature annotations shown in this document.]
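Description:
CT614 is a mammalian expression plasmid of about 6.1 kb that encodes one half of a red light-inducible split Cre recombinase. The backbone is recorded as unknown, but the feature table shows a pCAGGS-like layout. In bacteria it is maintained as a high-copy plasmid through a ColE1/pUC-type origin and selected with ampicillin through the β-lactamase gene. No mammalian selection marker is annotated. A short SV40 origin, SV40 promoter fragments, and lac promoter/operator and lacI remnants appear to be backbone leftovers rather than functional parts of the payload.

The expression cassette lies on the minus strand and is driven by a CAG-type promoter, made up of the CMV enhancer, the chicken β-actin promoter and the chimeric β-actin/β-globin intron. This gives strong constitutive transcription in mammalian cells. Downstream, the annotated coding regions are Arabidopsis thaliana FHY1 followed by a short C-terminal fragment of bacteriophage P1 Cre. This places FHY1 upstream of the Cre fragment in the reading direction, even though the insert is named Cre-271C-FHY1. The name suggests a split near residue 271, which the record does not otherwise spell out. The catalogue lists the insert species as human, although the annotated parts come from plant and phage. Transcripts end at a bGH polyadenylation signal, with rabbit β-globin and SV40 poly(A) signals further downstream.

FHY1 is a plant protein that binds the light-activated form of phytochrome A. The C-terminal Cre fragment is therefore presumably inactive alone and reconstitutes recombinase activity when red light drives its association with a partner construct carrying the N-terminal Cre fragment. That partner is not described in this record. The associated work uses such multiplexed light-inducible recombinases to control cell fate, Boolean logic and cell patterning in mammalian cells.
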