Features (pLannotate 1.2.2; 20 found; start..end, strand, type, name):
    919..1507    +  rep_origin     ori: high-copy-number ColE1/pMB1/pBR322/pUC origin of replication
   1690..1744    +  CDS            lacI (fragment): lac repressor; lacI; The lac repressor binds to the lac operator to inhibit transcription in E. coli. This inhibition can be relieved by adding lactose or isopropyl-β-D-thiogalactopyranoside (IPTG).
   1746..1880    -  polyA_signal   SV40 poly(A) signal: SV40 polyadenylation signal
   1900..2034    -  rep_origin     SV40 ori: SV40 origin of replication
   2038..2060    -  promoter       SV40 promoter (fragment): SV40 enhancer and early promoter
   2067..2106    +  CDS            lacI (fragment): lac repressor; lacI; The lac repressor binds to the lac operator to inhibit transcription in E. coli. This inhibition can be relieved by adding lactose or isopropyl-β-D-thiogalactopyranoside (IPTG).
   2119..2140    +  protein_bind   CAP binding site: CAP binding activates transcription in the presence of cAMP. E. coli catabolite activator protein
   2155..2185    +  promoter       lac promoter: promoter for the E. coli lac operon
   2193..2209    +  protein_bind   lac operator: The lac repressor binds to the lac operator to inhibit transcription in E. coli. This inhibition can be relieved by adding lactose or isopropyl-β-D-thiogalactopyranoside (IPTG). lac repressor encoded by lacI
   2594..2649    -  polyA_signal   β-globin poly(A) signal: rabbit β-globin polyadenylation signal (Gil and Proudfoot, 1987)
   2720..2791    -  CDS            HBB (fragment): HBB_PONPY - Experimental evidence at transcript level: Swiss-Prot protein existence level 2. Involved in oxygen transport from the lung to the various peripheral tissues. From Pongo pygmaeus (Bornean orangutan).
   2929..2950    -  promoter       SV40 promoter (fragment): SV40 enhancer and early promoter
   2954..3178    -  polyA_signal   bGH poly(A) signal: bovine growth hormone polyadenylation signal
   3209..3427    -  CDS            cre (fragment): RECR_BPP1 - Experimental evidence at protein level: Swiss-Prot protein existence level 1. Catalyzes site-specific recombination between two 34-base- pair LOXP sites. Its role is to maintain the phage genome as a monomeric unit-copy plasmid in the lysogenic state. From Escherichia phage P1 (Bacteriophage P1).
   3470..4075    -  CDS            FHY1: FHY1_ARATH - Also known as PAT3 From Arabidopsis thaliana (Mouse-ear cress).
   4210..5226    -  intron         chimeric intron: chimera between introns from chicken β-actin and rabbit β-globin
   5227..5506    -  promoter       chicken β-actin promoter: No description available
   5508..5887    -  enhancer       CMV enhancer: human cytomegalovirus immediate early enhancer
   5918..6022    +  promoter       AmpR promoter: bla
   6023..748     +  CDS            AmpR (across the origin): β-lactamase; bla; confers resistance to ampicillin, carbenicillin, and related antibiotics
>Addgene plasmid #233671 | CT614 | addgene full sequence | sequence record 465011 | Addgene NGS Result
GGGTGCACGAGTGGGTTACATCGAACTGGATCTCAACAGCGGTAAGATCCTTGAGAGTTTTCGCCCCGAA
GAACGTTTTCCAATGATGAGCACTTTTAAAGTTCTGCTATGTGGCGCGGTATTATCCCGTATTGACGCCG
GGCAAGAGCAACTCGGTCGCCGCATACACTATTCTCAGAATGACTTGGTTGAGTACTCACCAGTCACAGA
AAAGCATCTTACGGATGGCATGACAGTAAGAGAATTATGCAGTGCTGCCATAACCATGAGTGATAACACT
GCGGCCAACTTACTTCTGACAACGATCGGAGGACCGAAGGAGCTAACCGCTTTTTTGCACAACATGGGGG
ATCATGTAACTCGCCTTGATCGTTGGGAACCGGAGCTGAATGAAGCCATACCAAACGACGAGCGTGACAC
CACGATGCCTGTAGCAATGGCAACAACGTTGCGCAAACTATTAACTGGCGAACTACTTACTCTAGCTTCC
CGGCAACAATTAATAGACTGGATGGAGGCGGATAAAGTTGCAGGACCACTTCTGCGCTCGGCCCTTCCGG
CTGGCTGGTTTATTGCTGATAAATCTGGAGCCGGTGAGCGTGGGTCTCGCGGTATCATTGCAGCACTGGG
GCCAGATGGTAAGCCCTCCCGTATCGTAGTTATCTACACGACGGGGAGTCAGGCAACTATGGATGAACGA
AATAGACAGATCGCTGAGATAGGTGCCTCACTGATTAAGCATTGGTAACTGTCAGACCAAGTTTACTCAT
ATATACTTTAGATTGATTTAAAACTTCATTTTTAATTTAAAAGGATCTAGGTGAAGATCCTTTTTGATAA
TCTCATGACCAAAATCCCTTAACGTGAGTTTTCGTTCCACTGAGCGTCAGACCCCGTAGAAAAGATCAAA
GGATCTTCTTGAGATCCTTTTTTTCTGCGCGTAATCTGCTGCTTGCAAACAAAAAAACCACCGCTACCAG
CGGTGGTTTGTTTGCCGGATCAAGAGCTACCAACTCTTTTTCCGAAGGTAACTGGCTTCAGCAGAGCGCA
GATACCAAATACTGTTCTTCTAGTGTAGCCGTAGTTAGGCCACCACTTCAAGAACTCTGTAGCACCGCCT
ACATACCTCGCTCTGCTAATCCTGTTACCAGTGGCTGCTGCCAGTGGCGATAAGTCGTGTCTTACCGGGT
TGGACTCAAGACGATAGTTACCGGATAAGGCGCAGCGGTCGGGCTGAACGGGGGGTTCGTGCACACAGCC
CAGCTTGGAGCGAACGACCTACACCGAACTGAGATACCTACAGCGTGAGCTATGAGAAAGCGCCACGCTT
CCCGAAGGGAGAAAGGCGGACAGGTATCCGGTAAGCGGCAGGGTCGGAACAGGAGAGCGCACGAGGGAGC
TTCCAGGGGGAAACGCCTGGTATCTTTATAGTCCTGTCGGGTTTCGCCACCTCTGACTTGAGCGTCGATT
TTTGTGATGCTCGTCAGGGGGGCGGAGCCTATGGAAAAACGCCAGCAACGCGGCCTTTTTACGGTTCCTG
GCCTTTTGCTGGCCTTTTGCTCACATGTTCTTTCCTGCGTTATCCCCTGATTCTGTGGATAACCGTATTA
CCGCCTTTGAGTGAGCTGATACCGCTCGCCGCAGCCGAACGACCGAGCGCAGCGAGTCAGTGAGCGAGGA
AGCGGAAGAGCGCCCAATACGCAAACCGCCTCTCCCCGCGCGTTGGCCGATTCATTAATGCAGCGGATCC
AGACATGATAAGATACATTGATGAGTTTGGACAAACCACAACTAGAATGCAGTGAAAAAAATGCTTTATT
TGTGAAATTTGTGATGCTATTGCTTTATTTGTAACCATTATAAGCTGCAATAAACAAGTTAGCTTTTTGC
AAAAGCCTAGGCCTCCAAAAAAGCCTCCTCACTACTTCTGGAATAGCTCAGAGGCCGAGGCGGCCTCGGC
CTCTGCATAAATAAAAAAAATTAGTCAGCCATGGGGCGGAGAATGGGCGGAACTGGGCGGAGTTAGGGGC
GGGACTATGGTTGCTGACTAATTGAGATGCGGATCCGCTGGCACGACAGGTTTCCCGACTGGAAAGCGGG
CAGTGAGCGCAACGCAATTAATGTGAGTTAGCTCACTCATTAGGCACCCCAGGCTTTACACTTTATGCTT
CCGGCTCGTATGTTGTGTGGAATTGTGAGCGGATAACAATTTCACACAGGAAACAGCTATGACCATGATT
ACGCCAAGCTTGGGCTGCAGGTCGAGGGATCTCCATAAGAGAAGAGGGACAGCTATGACTGGGAGTAGTC
AGGAGAGGAGGAAAAATCTGGCTAGTAAAACATGTAAGGAAAATTTTAGGGATGTTAAAGAAAAAAATAA
CACAAAACAAAATATAAAAAAAATCTAACCTCAAGTCAAGGCTTTTCTATGGAATAAGGAATGGACAGCA
GGGGGCTGTTTCATATACTGATGACCTCTTTATAGCCAACCTTTGTTCATGGCAGCCAGCATATGGGCAT
ATGTTGCCAAACTCTAAACCAAATACTCATTCTGATGTTTTAAATGATTTGCCCTCCCATATGTCCTTCC
GAGTGAGAGACACAAAAAATTCCAACACACTATTGCAATGAAAATAAATTTCCTTTATTAGCCAGAAGTC
AGATGCTCAAGGGGCTTCATGATGTCCCCATAATTTTTGGCAGAGGGAAAAAGATCTCAGTGGTATTTGT
GAGCCAGGGCATTGGCCACACCAGCCACCACCTTCTGATAGGCAGCCTGCACCTGAGGAGTGCGCTAGCG
GTGGAAGGGCTCGGAGTTGTGGTAATCTATGTATCCTGGGCGGCCGCGCTTGGATTCTGCGTTTGTTTCC
GTCTACGAACTCCCAGCGGTACACGCTACAGGGCGCGTGGGGATACCCCCTAGAGCCCCAGCTGGTTCTT
TCCGCCTCAGAAGCCATAGAGCCCACCGCATCCCCAGCATGCCTGCTATTGTCTTCCCAATCCTCCCCCT
TGCTGTCCTGCCCCACCCCACCCCCCAGAATAGAATGACACCTACTCAGACAATGCGATGCAATTTCCTC
ATTTTATTAGGAAAGGACAGTGGGAGTGGCACCTTCCAGGGTCAAGGAAGGCACGGGGGAGGGGCAAACA
ACAGATGGCTGGCAACTAGAAGGCACAGGAATTCTCACACCTTCCGCTTTTTCTTGGGGTCCCCATCCTC
GAGCAGCCTCACCATGGCCCCAGTCTCAGAGTCCAGGTTTCTGATGTAGTTCATCACAATGTTCACATTG
GTCCAGCCACCAGCCTGCATGATTTCAGGGATGGACACACCAGCCCTGGCCATGTCCCTGGCAGCACCCA
CTCTGGCAGAGTGGCCAGACCAGGCCAGGTATCTCTGCCCAGAGTCATCCTTGGCACCATAGATCAGGGT
ACCGCTGCCACCACTTGATCCGGAGCCAGACCCTCCGGACAGCATTAAAGTGCTAAAGTACTGCTCGAAT
TCTTGGTCGATGGTGGGCTTCTTGGTTTCGTGTAAAGTGCTATCATCTTGGTTCACGGTCCAACGACCAG
AGGACAGCACGAACTTGGCAGCGTTGCTGCTACAGCCCTTGGCGTCCTCCTCCTCCTCTTCTTGCTCGTC
GAGGTACAGAATGTTCTCGATCACCTTCTCGGAGAAGTCCTCCAGATTCTGGGTGCCGTAGATATAGTCT
AAATGGGACTCGAAGCTGATCATCTTGTCCTCTCCGCAGCTGCCGCTGGATTCTTCCTTCATCTCGATGT
CGTTGTTGCACTCCATGGAGGTGGTGGAGTTCACGTAGCTGGACATGCTGTACTCGGTATCGATCTCGCT
GTTGCCGTTGGTGTTCTCGCTACAAGCCACGTTGGCAAAGCATGTGTGTTTGGATAAAGGTAATAAGCTC
AGCTCGTCGCTCTGGTCGGTCTGGAACTTCCTCTTCTTGGACACCTCCACCTCCTCCATCTTCAGCACGT
TCTTGCTGCTGCTGATAATCATGTGGTGGAAGCTGTTGATCTCGCTGGGCTTCTCGTTGTTGTTGTCGAC
CTCCACCTCGGGCATGGTGGCGGCACGCGTGCGAGACGAGACGAGACAGCCTGAGAATGGATGCGAGTAA
TGGGCGCGCCTTCGCTCGAATTAATCAATTCTTTGCCAAAATGATGAGACAGCACAATAACCAGCACGTT
GCCCAGGAGCTGTAGGAAAAAGAAGAAGGCATGAACATGGTTAGCAGAGGCTCTAGAGCCGCCGGTCACA
CGCCAGAAGCCGAACCCCGCCCTGCCCCGTCCCCCCCGAAGGCAGCCGTCCCCCCGCGGACAGCCCCGAG
GCTGGAGAGGGAGAAGGGGACGGCGGCGCGGCGACGCACGAAGGCCCTCCCCGCCCATTTCCTTCCTGCC
GGCGCCGCACCGCTTCGCCCCGCGCCCGCTAGAGGGGGTGCGGCGGCGCCTCCCAGATTTCGGCTCCGCA
CAGATTTGGGACAAAGGAAGTCCCTGCGCCCTCTCGCACGATTACCATAAAAGGCAATGGCTGCGGCTCG
CCGCGCCTCGACAGCCGCCGGCGCTCCGGGGGCCGCCGCGCCCCTCCCCCGAGCCCTCCCCGGCCCGAGG
CGGCCCCGCCCCGCCCGGCACCCCCACCTGCCGCCACCCCCCGCCCGGCACGGCGAGCCCCGCGCCACGC
CCCGTACGGAGCCCCGCACCCGAAGCCGGGCCGTGCTCAGCAACTCGGGGAGGGGGGTGCAGGGGGGGTT
GCAGCCCGACCGACGCGCCCACACCCCCTGCTCACCCCCCCACGCACACACCCCGCACGCAGCCTTTGTT
CCCCTCGCAGCCCCCCCCGCACCGCGGGGCACCGCCCCCGGCCGCGCTCCCCTCGCGCACACTGCGGAGC
GCACAAAGCCCCGCGCCGCGCCCGCAGCGCTCACAGCCGCCGGGCAGCGCGGAGCCGCACGCGGCGCTCC
CCACGCACACACACACGCACGCACCCCCCGAGCCGCTCCCCCCGCACAAAGGGCCCTCCCGGAGCCCCTC
AAGGCTTTCACGCAGCCACAGAAAAGAAACAAGCCGTCATTAAACCAAGCGCTAATTACAGCCCGGAGGA
GAAGGGCCGTCCCGCCCGCTCACCTGTGGGAGTAACGCGGTCAGTCAGAGCCGGGGCGGGCGGCGCGAGG
CGGCGGCGGAGCGGGGCACGGGGCGAAGGCAGCGCGCAGCGACTCCCGCCCGCCGCGCGCTTCGCTTTTT
ATAGGGCCGCCGCCGCCGCCGCCTCGCCATAAAAGGAAACTTTCGGAGCGCGCCGCTCTGATTGGCTGCC
GCCGCACCTCTCCGCCTCGCCCCGCCCCCCCCCCCCCCCCCCGCCCCCCCCCGCCCGGCGCGCGCCCCCC
CCCCCCCCCCGCCCCCATCGCTGCACAAAATAATTAAAAAATAAATAAATACAAAATTGGGGGTGGGGAG
GGGGGGGAGATGGGGAGAGTGAAGCAGAACGTGGGGCTCACCTCGACCATGGTAATAGCGATGACTAATA
CGTAGATGTACTGCCAAGTAGGAAAGTCCCATAAGGTCATGTACTGGGCATAATGCCAGGCGGGCCATTT
ACCGTCATTGACGTCAATAGGGGGCGTACTTGGCATATGATACACTTGATGTACTGCCAAGTGGGCAGTT
TACCGTAAATACTCCACCCATTGACGTCAATGGAAAGTCCCTATTGGCGTTACTATGGGAACATACGTCA
TTATTGACGTCAATGGGCGGGGGTCGTTGGGCGGTCAGCCAGGCGGGCCATTTACCGTAAGTTATGTAAC
GCGGAACTCCATATATGGGCTATGAACTAATGACCCCGTAATTGATTACTATTAATAACTAGTCAATAAT
CAATGTCGACCCAGGTGGCACTTTTCGGGGAAATGTGCGCGGAACCCCTATTTGTTTATTTTTCTAAATA
CATTCAAATATGTATCCGCTCATGAGACAATAACCCTGATAAATGCTTCAATAATATTGAAAAAGGAAGA
GTATGAGTATTCAACATTTCCGTGTCGCCCTTATTCCCTTTTTTGCGGCATTTTGCCTTCCTGTTTTTGC
TCACCCAGAAACGCTGGTGAAAGTAAAAGATGCTGAAGATCAGTT
